>Addgene plasmid #78242 | pDHJS4 AS+ | depositor partial sequence | sequence record 146128 | attB insert
GATCTCGCGGTGCGGGTGCCAGGGCGTGCCCTTGGGCTCCCCGGGCGCGTACTG
