>Addgene plasmid #78242 | pDHJS4 AS+ | depositor partial sequence | sequence record 146129 | attP insert
CGCACACAATTGATGACTTGATCTAGAGTAGTGCCCCAACTGGGGTAACCTTTGAGTTCTCTCAGTTGGG
GGCGTAGG
