>Addgene plasmid #78242 | pDHJS4 AS+ | addgene partial sequence | sequence record 149072 | F1ori-R 5'-AGGGAAGAAAGCGAAAGGAG-3'
GGTCACGCTGCGCGTAACCACCACACCCGCCGCGCTTAATGCGCCGCTACAGGGCGCGTCCCATTCGCCA
TTCAGGCTGCGCAACTGTTGGGAAGGGCGATCGGTGCGGGCCTCTTCGCTATTACGCCAGCTGGCGAAAG
GGGGATGTGCTGCAAGGCGATTAAGTTGGGTAACGCCAGGGTTTTCCCAGTCACGACGTTGTAAAACGAC
GGCCAGTGAATTGTAATACGACTCACTATAGGGCGAATTGGGTACCGGGCCCCCCCTCGAGGTCGACGGT
ATCGATAAGCTAGATCTCGCGGTGCGGGTGCCAGGGCGTGCCCTTGGGCTCCCCGGGCGCGTACTGAATT
CAGGACCTTGAACGCGAGGTGCGCGGCTGTCAGGATTACGCGTGATTATCTGGCCCGGGCTACTCGGTGT
ACAACAAGGTCTTCGATTTCGAGGCCCCTGTGCGCGGTCAGAATGCCAAAATGGTTATGACCTCCGTATC
CGGCCACATGATGCAGCTGGCATTCCAGGTGTCTTACAAAAATTGGAGAACGGTGGATCCGCGCTCTTTA
TTCGACGCGCCGGTGGAAAAGGGCGTGGGCTCGGATTATGAGCCTATCAAAAGGACCTTGGAACGCGAGG
TGCGCGGCTGTCAGGGATTGATTATCTGGACGGATTGCGATCGCGAGGGCGAGAACATTGGCTACGAGAT
TATTGATGTGCGGCCGCATCCGAGCCATTGGAAGATTAGGTTCTGCATGCGCACACAATTGATGACTTGA
TCTAGAGTAGTGCCCCAACTGGGGTAACCTTTGAGTTCTCTCAGTTGGGGGCGTAGGATATGAGCTCCAG
CTTTTGTTCCCTTTAGTGAGGGTTAATTTCGAGCTTGGCGTAATCATGGTCATAGCTGTTTCCTGTGTGA
AATTGTTATCCGCTCACAATTCCACACAACATACGAGCCGGAAGCATAAAGTGTAAAGCCTGGGGTGCCT
AATGAGTGAGCTAA
