>Addgene plasmid #78242 | pDHJS4 AS+ | addgene partial sequence | sequence record 149074 | L4440 5'-AGCGAGTCAGTGAGCGAG-3'
GCCTCTCCCCGCGCGTTGGCCGATTCATTAATGCAGCTGGCACGACAGGTTTCCCGACTGGAAAGCGGGC
AGTGAGCGCAACGCAATTAATGTGAGTTAGCTCACTCATTAGGCACCCCAGGCTTTACACTTTATGCTTC
CGGCTCGTATGTTGTGTGGAATTGTGAGCGGATAACAATTTCACACAGGAAACAGCTATGACCATGATTA
CGCCAAGCTCGAAATTAACCCTCACTAAAGGGAACAAAAGCTGGAGCTCATATCCTACGCCCCCAACTGA
GAGAACTCAAAGGTTACCCCAGTTGGGGCACTACTCTAGATCAAGTCATCAATTGTGTGCGCATGCAGAA
CCTAATCTTCCAATGGCTCGGATGCGGCCGCACATCAATAATCTCGTAGCCAATGTTCTCGCCCTCGCGA
TCGCAATCCGTCCAGATAATCAATCCCTGACAGCCGCGCACCTCGCGTTCCAAGGTCCTTTTGATAGGCT
CATAATCCGAGCCCACGCCCTTTTCCACCGGCGCGTCGAATAAAGAGCGCGGATCCACCGTTCTCCAATT
TTTGTAAGACACCTGGAATGCCAGCTGCATCATGTGGCCGGATACGGAGGTCATAACCATTTTGGCATTC
TGACCGCGCACAGGGGCCTCGAAATCGAAGACCTTGTTGTACACCGAGTAGCCCGGGCCAGATAATCACG
CGTAATCCTGACAGCCGCGCACCTCGCGTTCAAGGTCCTGAATTCAGTACGCGCCCGGGGAGCCCAAGGG
CACGCCCTGGCACCCGCACCGCGAGATCTAGCTTATCGATACCGTCGACCTCGAGGGGGGGCCCGGTACC
CAATTCGCCCTATAGTGAGTCGTATTACAATTCACTGGCCGTCGTTTTACAACGTCGTGACTGGGAAAAC
CCTGGCGTTACCCAACTTAATCGCCTTGCAGCACATCCCCCTTTCGCCAGCTGGCGTAATAGCGAAGAGG
CCCGCACCGATCGCCCTTCCCAACAGTTGCGCAGCCTGAATGGCGAATGGA
