[The description below was written by a language model from this plasmid's Addgene catalogue record.]
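Description:
pDHJS4 AS+ is a small, high-copy bacterial plasmid built as a DNA substrate precursor rather than an expression vector. It is derived from pDHJS3 AS+ (a backbone of about 3.4 kb) and is selected in E. coli with ampicillin. The record notes that a helper phage or helper phagemid is needed to produce single-stranded DNA from it. This implies that it behaves as a phagemid carrying a filamentous-phage origin, although no feature table is provided and the origins of replication are not explicitly listed.

The defining modification is the replacement of the two loxP sites of the parent plasmid with a 48 bp attB site, cloned between BglII and EcoRI with the BglII site destroyed, and a 75 bp attP site, cloned between SphI and NdeI with the NdeI site destroyed. attB and attP are the bacterial and phage attachment sites recognised by a site-specific integrase, so this swap changes the recombination system acting on the plasmid from Cre/loxP to an att-based one. The record does not say which integrase the sites belong to. No protein-coding insert, promoter, tag or reporter is described.

The plasmid is one of a set of four needed to assemble the quadruple Holliday junction substrate (QHJS), part of a method for making migratable Holliday junctions. Such substrates are typically used for in vitro study of enzymes that bind, branch-migrate or resolve these junctions. The record does not define the "AS+" designation, and it does not detail how the four plasmids are combined beyond the need for single-stranded DNA production.
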