Addgene plasmid #78242: pDHJS4 AS+
Purpose: One of four plasmids needed to create the quadruple Holliday junction substrate (QHJS).
Depositing lab: Tao-shih Hsieh. Depositing organization: Duke University. Publication: Improved methods for creating migratable Holliday junction substrates. Chen SH, Plank JL, Willcox S, Griffith JD, Hsieh TS. Nucleic Acids Res. 2013 Mar 1;41(5):e60. doi: 10.1093/nar/gks1343. Epub 2012 Dec 28. PubMed 23275569.
Backbone
  Vector backbone: pDHJS3 AS+
  Backbone manufacturer: Addgene #78236
  Backbone size w/o insert (bp): 3413
  Modifications to backbone: inserted attB and attP in place of two loxP sites
Growth in bacteria
  Bacterial resistance: Ampicillin, 100 μg/mL
  Growth temperature: 37°C
  Growth strain: DH5alpha
  Growth instructions: This plasmid requires a helper phagemid to make single stranded DNA. Suggested helper phaemids: M13K07 (available from NEB) or pM13g (available from Andrew Bradbury at Los Alamos National Laboratory- PMID: 17088290). If using M13K07 helper phagemid, transform plasmid DNA in XL2 MRF'. If using pM13g helper phagemid, transform plasmid DNA in DH5alpha.
  Copy number: High Copy
Gene/Insert 1
  Gene/Insert name: attB
  Insert size (bp): 48
  Cloning method: Restriction Enzyme; 5′ cloning site BglII (destroyed during cloning); 3′ cloning site EcoRI (not destroyed)
  Sequencing primers: 5′ none
Gene/Insert 2
  Gene/Insert name: attP
  Insert size (bp): 75
  Cloning method: Restriction Enzyme; 5′ cloning site SphI (not destroyed); 3′ cloning site NdeI (destroyed during cloning)
  Sequencing primers: 5′ none
Terms and licenses: Academic/Nonprofit Terms; Industry Terms: Not Available to Industry
How to cite: pDHJS4 AS+ was a gift from Tao-shih Hsieh (Addgene plasmid # 78242 ; http://n2t.net/addgene:78242 ; RRID:Addgene_78242)
